>Addgene plasmid #16870 | XE58 Xwnt-5Amyc-CS2+ | addgene partial sequence | sequence record 23437 | 16870 with SP6
TTTNCGGACTATTACAAAGTAATTGTGCCCTGGTTGCACCATGAGAAAGAATCTGTGGACATTTCAGTTT
GGAGGAGAAGCTTCTGGGCTGGTGGGCAGTGCGATGGTCTCTCAACACTTTGTGGTTCTGCTCATGTCTC
TCTATTGTCTGACCCAGTCTGTGGTGGAGAGCAGCTCCTGGTGGTCGTTAGGCATGAACCCGGTGCAGAT
GCCGGAGGTTTATATCATCGGGGCTCAGCCGCTGTGCAGCCAACTGTCTGGGCTATCGCAGGGTCAGAAG
AAGCTCTGCCAACTGTACCAGGACCACATGCAGTTTATTGGAGACGGGGCCAAGACTGGGATCAAGGAGT
GTCAGTACCAGTTCAGGCACCGGAGGTGGAACTGCAGTACCGTGGATAACACCTCAGTGTTTGGGAGAGT
CATGCAGATAGGTAGCAGGGAGACCGCCTTTACTTACGCCATCAGCGCTGCAGGAGTAGTGAACGCAGTG
AGTCGCGCCTGCCGAGAGGGGGAGCTCTCTACTTGTGGCTGCAGCAGAGCCGCCCGACCCAAGGACCTGC
CCCGGGACTGGCTATGGGGCGGCTGTGGCGACAACCTGGATTATGGCTACAGGTTTGCCAAGGAGTTTGT
CGATGCCCGGGAAAGGGAGAAGATTCACCAGAAAGGATCATATGAGAGTTCAAGGATTATGATGAATCTC
CACAATAATGAGGCCGGAAGGAGGGCAGTAAGTACCTTGGCTGATGTCNCCTGCAAGTGCCATGGAGTCT
CCGGTTC
