[The description below was written by a language model from this plasmid's Addgene catalogue record.]
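Description:
XE58 Xwnt-5Amyc-CS2+ is a Xenopus expression plasmid built on the pCS2+ backbone (about 4.1 kb without insert) that carries the coding region of Xenopus laevis Wnt-5A (wnt5a.L) fused to a myc epitope tag. It is maintained in E. coli as a high-copy plasmid under ampicillin selection. According to the depositor's notes, the tagged coding region was excised from an earlier construct, XE4, as a BglII fragment and ligated into the BamHI site of CS2+. Because BglII and BamHI ends are compatible but form a hybrid junction, both flanking BamHI sites were destroyed in the process. The record does not say whether the myc tag sits at the N- or C-terminus, nor does it give the insert size.

No feature table accompanies the entry, so regulatory elements are not itemised. The listed SP6 sequencing primer reading in from the 5′ side is consistent with the general design of pCS2+, which typically places an SP6 promoter upstream of the polylinker for in vitro synthesis of mRNA, alongside a strong CMV-derived promoter and SV40 polyadenylation signal for direct expression in vertebrate cells. Constructs of this type are commonly used to produce synthetic mRNA for microinjection into Xenopus embryos or oocytes. In this case that would allow overexpression of Wnt-5A for studies of Wnt signalling in early development, with the myc epitope permitting detection of the exogenous protein by antibody-based methods. The record itself does not state a specific application, and the construct is noted as unpublished.
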