Addgene plasmid #16870: XE58 Xwnt-5Amyc-CS2+
Depositing lab: Randall Moon. Depositing organization: University of Washington.
Backbone
  Vector backbone: PCS2+
  Backbone size w/o insert (bp): 4095
  Vector type: Xenopus Expression
Growth in bacteria
  Bacterial resistance: Ampicillin, 100 μg/mL
  Growth temperature: 37°C
  Growth strain: DH5alpha
  Copy number: High Copy
Gene/Insert
  Gene/Insert name: Xwnt-5Amyc-CS2+ (alt names: wnt5; xwnt)
  Species: X. laevis (frog)
  Entrez Gene: wnt5a.L (a.k.a. Xwnt-5A, wnt-5a, wnt5a-a, wnt5a-b)
  Tag / fusion protein: myc
  Cloning method: Restriction Enzyme; 5′ cloning site BamH1 (destroyed during cloning); 3′ cloning site BamH1 (destroyed during cloning)
  Sequencing primers: 5′ SP6
Terms and licenses: Academic/Nonprofit Terms; Industry Terms: Not Available to Industry
Depositor comments: The coding region of contruct XE4 was isolated as a Bgl II insert and subcloned into the BamHI site of CS2+. Plasmid History: Constructed by Julia Yang-Snyder (unpublished)
How to cite: XE58 Xwnt-5Amyc-CS2+ was a gift from Randall Moon (Addgene plasmid # 16870 ; http://n2t.net/addgene:16870 ; RRID:Addgene_16870)
